>Addgene plasmid #142366 | TFORF0227 | addgene full sequence | sequence record 397141 | Addgene NGS Result
TTAATGTAGTCTTATGCAATACTCTTGTAGTCTTGCAACATGGTAACGATGAGTTAGCAACATGCCTTAC
AAGGAGAGAAAAAGCACCGTGCATGCCGATTGGTGGAAGTAAGGTGGTACGATCGTGCCTTATTAGGAAG
GCAACAGACGGGTCTGACATGGATTGGACGAACCACTGAATTGCCGCATTGCAGAGATATTGTATTTAAG
TGCCTAGCTCGATACATAAACGGGTCTCTCTGGTTAGACCAGATCTGAGCCTGGGAGCTCTCTGGCTAAC
TAGGGAACCCACTGCTTAAGCCTCAATAAAGCTTGCCTTGAGTGCTTCAAGTAGTGTGTGCCCGTCTGTT
GTGTGACTCTGGTAACTAGAGATCCCTCAGACCCTTTTAGTCAGTGTGGAAAATCTCTAGCAGTGGCGCC
CGAACAGGGACTTGAAAGCGAAAGGGAAACCAGAGGAGCTCTCTCGACGCAGGACTCGGCTTGCTGAAGC
GCGCACGGCAAGAGGCGAGGGGCGGCGACTGGTGAGTACGCCAAAAATTTTGACTAGCGGAGGCTAGAAG
GAGAGAGATGGGTGCGAGAGCGTCAGTATTAAGCGGGGGAGAATTAGATCGCGATGGGAAAAAATTCGGT
TAAGGCCAGGGGGAAAGAAAAAATATAAATTAAAACATATAGTATGGGCAAGCAGGGAGCTAGAACGATT
CGCAGTTAATCCTGGCCTGTTAGAAACATCAGAAGGCTGTAGACAAATACTGGGACAGCTACAACCATCC
CTTCAGACAGGATCAGAAGAACTTAGATCATTATATAATACAGTAGCAACCCTCTATTGTGTGCATCAAA
GGATAGAGATAAAAGACACCAAGGAAGCTTTAGACAAGATAGAGGAAGAGCAAAACAAAAGTAAGACCAC
CGCACAGCAAGCGGCCGCTGATCTTCAGACCTGGAGGAGGAGATATGAGGGACAATTGGAGAAGTGAATT
ATATAAATATAAAGTAGTAAAAATTGAACCATTAGGAGTAGCACCCACCAAGGCAAAGAGAAGAGTGGTG
CAGAGAGAAAAAAGAGCAGTGGGAATAGGAGCTTTGTTCCTTGGGTTCTTGGGAGCAGCAGGAAGCACTA
TGGGCGCAGCGTCAATGACGCTGACGGTACAGGCCAGACAATTATTGTCTGGTATAGTGCAGCAGCAGAA
CAATTTGCTGAGGGCTATTGAGGCGCAACAGCATCTGTTGCAACTCACAGTCTGGGGCATCAAGCAGCTC
CAGGCAAGAATCCTGGCTGTGGAAAGATACCTAAAGGATCAACAGCTCCTGGGGATTTGGGGTTGCTCTG
GAAAACTCATTTGCACCACTGCTGTGCCTTGGAATGCTAGTTGGAGTAATAAATCTCTGGAACAGATTTG
GAATCACACGACCTGGATGGAGTGGGACAGAGAAATTAACAATTACACAAGCTTAATACACTCCTTAATT
GAAGAATCGCAAAACCAGCAAGAAAAGAATGAACAAGAATTATTGGAATTAGATAAATGGGCAAGTTTGT
GGAATTGGTTTAACATAACAAATTGGCTGTGGTATATAAAATTATTCATAATGATAGTAGGAGGCTTGGT
AGGTTTAAGAATAGTTTTTGCTGTACTTTCTATAGTGAATAGAGTTAGGCAGGGATATTCACCATTATCG
TTTCAGACCCACCTCCCAACCCCGAGGGGACCCATGCATTGCATCTCAATTAGTCAGCAACCAGGTGTGG
AAAGTCCCCAGGCTCCCCAGCAGGCAGAAGTATGCAAAGCATGCGTCTCAATTAGTCAGCAACCATAGTC
CCGCCCCTAACTCCGCCCATCCCGCCCCTAACTCCGCCCAGTTCCGCCCATTCTCCGCCCCATGGCTGAC
TAATTTTTTTTATTTATGCAGAGGCCGAGGCCGCCTCGGCCTCTGAGCTATTCCAGAAGTAGTGAGGAGG
CTTTTTTGGAGGCCTAGGCTTTTGCAAAAAGCTTTCTAGAGGTACCACCGGAGCTTACCATGACCGAGTA
CAAGCCCACGGTGCGCCTCGCCACCCGCGACGACGTCCCCAGGGCCGTACGCACCCTCGCCGCCGCGTTC
GCCGACTACCCCGCCACGCGCCACACCGTCGATCCGGACCGCCACATCGAGCGGGTCACCGAGCTGCAAG
AACTCTTCCTCACGCGCGTCGGGCTCGACATCGGCAAGGTGTGGGTCGCGGACGACGGCGCCGCCGTGGC
GGTCTGGACCACGCCGGAGAGCGTCGAAGCGGGGGCGGTGTTCGCCGAGATCGGCCCGCGCATGGCCGAG
TTGAGCGGTTCCCGGCTGGCCGCGCAGCAACAGATGGAAGGCCTCCTGGCGCCGCACCGGCCCAAGGAGC
CCGCGTGGTTCCTGGCCACCGTCGGCGTCTCGCCCGACCACCAGGGCAAGGGTCTGGGCAGCGCCGTCGT
GCTCCCCGGAGTGGAGGCGGCCGAGCGCGCCGGGGTGCCCGCCTTCCTGGAGACCTCCGCGCCCCGCAAC
CTCCCCTTCTACGAGCGGCTCGGCTTCACCGTCACCGCCGACGTCGAGGTGCCCGAAGGACCGCGCACCT
GGTGCATGACCCGCAAGCCCGGTGCCAGTTAACGAATTCTAGATCTTGAGACAAATGGCAGTATTCATCC
ACAATTTTAAAAGAAAAGGGGGGATTGGGGGGTACAGTGCAGGGGAAAGAATAGTAGACATAATAGCAAC
AGACATACAAACTAAAGAATTACAAAAACAAATTACAAAAATTCAAAATTTTCGGGTTTATTACAGGGAC
AGCAGAGATCCACTTTGGCGCCGGCTCGAGGCCTGCAGGTGCAAAGATGGATAAAGTTTTAAACAGAGAG
GAATCTTTGCAGCTAATGGACCTTCTAGGTCTTGAAAGGAGTGGGAATTGGCTCCGGTGCCCGTCAGTGG
GCAGAGCGCACATCGCCCACAGTCCCCGAGAAGTTGGGGGGAGGGGTCGGCAATTGAACCGGTGCCTAGA
GAAGGTGGCGCGGGGTAAACTGGGAAAGTGATGTCGTGTACTGGCTCCGCCTTTTTCCCGAGGGTGGGGG
AGAACCGTATATAAGTGCAGTAGTCGCCGTGAACGTTCTTTTTCGCAACGGGTTTGCCGCCAGAACACAG
GTAAGTGCCGTGTGTGGTTCCCGCGGGCCTGGCCTCTTTACGGGTTATGGCCCTTGCGTGCCTTGAATTA
CTTCCACCTGGCTGCAGTACGTGATTCTTGATCCCGAGCTTCGGGTTGGAAGTGGGTGGGAGAGTTCGAG
GCCTTGCGCTTAAGGAGCCCCTTCGCCTCGTGCTTGAGTTGAGGCCTGGCCTGGGCGCTGGGGCCGCCGC
GTGCGAATCTGGTGGCACCTTCGCGCCTGTCTCGCTGCTTTCGATAAGTCTCTAGCCATTTAAAATTTTT
GATGACCTGCTGCGACGCTTTTTTTCTGGCAAGATAGTCTTGTAAATGCGGGCCAAGATCTGCACACTGG
TATTTCGGTTTTTGGGGCCGCGGGCGGCGACGGGGCCCGTGCGTCCCAGCGCACATGTTCGGCGAGGCGG
GGCCTGCGAGCGCGGCCACCGAGAATCGGACGGGGGTAGTCTCAAGCTGGCCGGCCTGCTCTGGTGCCTG
GCCTCGCGCCGCCGTGTATCGCCCCGCCCTGGGCGGCAAGGCTGGCCCGGTCGGCACCAGTTGCGTGAGC
GGAAAGATGGCCGCTTCCCGGCCCTGCTGCAGGGAGCTCAAAATGGAGGACGCGGCGCTCGGGAGAGCGG
GCGGGTGAGTCACCCACACAAAGGAAAAGGGCCTTTCCGTCCTCAGCCGTCGCTTCATGTGACTCCACGG
AGTACCGGGCGCCGTCCAGGCACCTCGATTAGTTCTCGAGCTTTTGGAGTACGTCGTCTTTAGGTTGGGG
GGAGGGGTTTTATGCGATGGAGTTTCCCCACACTGAGTGGGTGGAGACTGAAGTTAGGCCAGCTTGGCAC
TTGATGTAATTCTCCTTGGAATTTGCCCTTTTTGAGTTTGGATCTTGGTTCATTCTCAAGCCTCAGACAG
TGGTTCAAAGTTTTTTTCTTCCATTTCAGGTGTCGTGAGGCTAGCACCGCCACCATGCCATCACCGGATT
CCATGACCTTCGAGGATATCATTGTAGACTTCACTCAAGAAGAGTGGGCCCTGCTGGACACATCCCAGAG
AAAGCTGTTTCAAGATGTGATGTTGGAGAACATCAGTCATCTGGTCTCTATTGGCAAACAGCTCTGCAAA
TCAGTTGTGCTTTCCCAATTGGAGCAAGTAGAGAAACTTTCAACACAAAGAATAAGCTTACTGCAAGGTA
GAGAAGTTGGCATTAAACATCAAGAGATACCATTCATTCAACATATCTATCAGAAGGGCACGTCCACCAT
CAGCACAATGAGATCTCATACTCAAGAGGATCCTTTTCTATGCAATGACTTAGGAGAAGATTTCACTCAA
CATATAGCATTGACTCAAAATGTGATTACCTACATGAGAACGAAACACTTTGTAAGCAAAAAGTTTGGGA
AAATCTTCAGTGACTGGTTATCCTTTAATCAACACAAGGAAATTCACACCAAATGTAAATCATATGGAAG
TCATCTATTTGATTATGCCTTTATCCAAAACTCTGCCCTTAGACCACACAGTGTGACTCACACTAGAGAG
ATAACATTGGAATGTCGTGTGTGTGGGAAAACCTTTAGCAAAAATTCTAATCTTAGGCGACATGAGATGA
TTCACACTGGAGAGAAACCACACGGATGTCATCTATGTGGGAAAGCCTTTACTCATTGCTCTGATCTTCG
AAAACATGAGAGAACTCACACTGGAGAGAAGCCATATGGATGTCATCTATGTGGGAAAGCCTTCAGTAAA
AGTTCTAACCTTAGACGACATGAGATGATTCACACTAGAGAAAAAGCACAGATATGCCATCTATGTGGGA
AAGCCTTCACTCATTGCTCTGACCTTAGAAAACATGAGAGAACTCACTTAGGAGATAAACCATATGGATG
TCTCCTATGTGGGAAGGCTTTCAGTAAATGTTCTTACCTTAGACAACATGAAAGAACTCACAATGGAGAG
AAACCATATGAATGTCATCTATGTGGAAAAGCCTTCTCTCATTGTTCTCACCTTAGACAACATGAGCGAA
GTCACAATGGAGAGAAACCACATGGATGTCATCTATGTGGGAAAGCATTCACTGAATCTTCTGTGCTTAA
ACGACATGAGAGAATTCACACTGGAGAGAAACCATATGAGTGCCATGTATGTGGGAAAGCCTTCACTGAA
TCTTCTGACCTCAGACGACATGAGAGAACTCACACTGGAGAAAAACCATATGAATGCCATCTATGCGGAA
AAGCCTTCAATCACTCTTCTGTCCTTAGACGACATGAGAGAACTCACACTGGAGAGAAACCATATGAATG
CAATATATGTGGTAAAGCCTTCAATAGAAGTTACAACTTTAGACTTCATAGAAGAGTTCACACTGGAGAG
AAACCATATGTATGTCCTCTATGTGGGAAAGCCTTTAGTAAATTTTTTAACCTTAGACAACATGAGAGAA
CTCACACTAAAAAAGCAATGAATATGTAGTAATGAACTAGTCCGTAACTTGAAAGTATTTCGATTTCTTG
GCTTTATATATCTTGTGGAAAGGACGACCGGGATCTTATAAGAGCTGAGCTACGCGTTAAGTCGACAATC
AACCTCTGGATTACAAAATTTGTGAAAGATTGACTGGTATTCTTAACTATGTTGCTCCTTTTACGCTATG
TGGATACGCTGCTTTAATGCCTTTGTATCATGCTATTGCTTCCCGTATGGCTTTCATTTTCTCCTCCTTG
TATAAATCCTGGTTGCTGTCTCTTTATGAGGAGTTGTGGCCCGTTGTCAGGCAACGTGGCGTGGTGTGCA
CTGTGTTTGCTGACGCAACCCCCACTGGTTGGGGCATTGCCACCACCTGTCAGCTCCTTTCCGGGACTTT
CGCTTTCCCCCTCCCTATTGCCACGGCGGAACTCATCGCCGCCTGCCTTGCCCGCTGCTGGACAGGGGCT
CGGCTGTTGGGCACTGACAATTCCGTGGTGTTGTCGGGGAAATCATCGTCCTTTCCTTGGCTGCTCGCCT
GTGTTGCCACCTGGATTCTGCGCGGGACGTCCTTCTGCTACGTCCCTTCGGCCCTCAATCCAGCGGACCT
TCCTTCCCGCGGCCTGCTGCCGGCTCTGCGGCCTCTTCCGCGTCTTCGCCTTCGCCCTCAGACGAGTCGG
ATCTCCCTTTGGGCCGCCTCCCCGCGTCGACTTTAAGACCAATGACTTACAAGGCAGCTGTAGATCTTAG
CCACTTTTTAAAAGAAAAGGGGGGACTGGAAGGGCTAATTCACTCCCAACGAAGACAAGATCTGCTTTTT
GCTTGTACTGGGTCTCTCTGGTTAGACCAGATCTGAGCCTGGGAGCTCTCTGGCTAACTAGGGAACCCAC
TGCTTAAGCCTCAATAAAGCTTGCCTTGAGTGCTTCAAGTAGTGTGTGCCCGTCTGTTGTGTGACTCTGG
TAACTAGAGATCCCTCAGACCCTTTTAGTCAGTGTGGAAAATCTCTAGCAGTACGTATAGTAGTTCATGT
CATCTTATTATTCAGTATTTATAACTTGCAAAGAAATGAATATCAGAGAGTGAGAGGAACTTGTTTATTG
CAGCTTATAATGGTTACAAATAAAGCAATAGCATCACAAATTTCACAAATAAAGCATTTTTTTCACTGCA
TTCTAGTTGTGGTTTGTCCAAACTCATCAATGTATCTTATCATGTCTGGCTCTAGCTATCCCGCCCCTAA
CTCCGCCCATCCCGCCCCTAACTCCGCCCAGTTCCGCCCATTCTCCGCCCCATGGCTGACTAATTTTTTT
TATTTATGCAGAGGCCGAGGCCGCCTCGGCCTCTGAGCTATTCCAGAAGTAGTGAGGAGGCTTTTTTGGA
GGCCTAGGGACGTACCCAATTCGCCCTATAGTGAGTCGTATTACGCGCGCTCACTGGCCGTCGTTTTACA
ACGTCGTGACTGGGAAAACCCTGGCGTTACCCAACTTAATCGCCTTGCAGCACATCCCCCTTTCGCCAGC
TGGCGTAATAGCGAAGAGGCCCGCACCGATCGCCCTTCCCAACAGTTGCGCAGCCTGAATGGCGAATGGG
[124 nt withheld, positions 7211-7334]
C
[91 nt withheld, positions 7336-7426]
A
[49 nt withheld, positions 7428-7476]
CCTTTGACGTTGGAGTCCACGTTCTTT
[37 nt withheld, positions 7504-7540]
ACCCTATCTCGGTCTATTCTTTTGATTTATAAGGGATTTTGCCGATTTCGGCCTATTGGTTAAAAAATGA
GCTGATTTAACAAAAATTTAACGCGAATTTTAACAAAATATTAACGCTTACAATTTAGGTGGCACTTTTC
GGGGAAATGTGCGCGGAACCCCTATTTGTTTATTTTTCTAAATACATTCAAATATGTATCCGCTCATGAG
ACAATAACCCTGATAAATGCTTCAATAATATTGAAAAAGGAAGAGTATGAGTATTCAACATTTCCGTGTC
GCCCTTATTCCCTTTTTTGCGGCATTTTGCCTTCCTGTTTTTGCTCACCCAGAAACGCTGGTGAAAGTAA
AAGATGCTGAAGATCAGTTGGGTGCACGAGTGGGTTACATCGAACTGGATCTCAACAGCGGTAAGATCCT
TGAGAGTTTTCGCCCCGAAGAACGTTTTCCAATGATGAGCACTTTTAAAGTTCTGCTATGTGGCGCGGTA
TTATCCCGTATTGACGCCGGGCAAGAGCAACTCGGTCGCCGCATACACTATTCTCAGAATGACTTGGTTG
AGTACTCACCAGTCACAGAAAAGCATCTTACGGATGGCATGACAGTAAGAGAATTATGCAGTGCTGCCAT
AACCATGAGTGATAACACTGCGGCCAACTTACTTCTGACAACGATCGGAGGACCGAAGGAGCTAACCGCT
TTTTTGCACAACATGGGGGATCATGTAACTCGCCTTGATCGTTGGGAACCGGAGCTGAATGAAGCCATAC
CAAACGACGAGCGTGACACCACGATGCCTGTAGCAATGGCAACAACGTTGCGCAAACTATTAACTGGCGA
ACTACTTACTCTAGCTTCCCGGCAACAATTAATAGACTGGATGGAGGCGGATAAAGTTGCAGGACCACTT
CTGCGCTCGGCCCTTCCGGCTGGCTGGTTTATTGCTGATAAATCTGGAGCCGGTGAGCGTGGGTCTCGCG
GTATCATTGCAGCACTGGGGCCAGATGGTAAGCCCTCCCGTATCGTAGTTATCTACACGACGGGGAGTCA
GGCAACTATGGATGAACGAAATAGACAGATCGCTGAGATAGGTGCCTCACTGATTAAGCATTGGTAACTG
TCAGACCAAGTTTACTCATATATACTTTAGATTGATTTAAAACTTCATTTTTAATTTAAAAGGATCTAGG
TGAAGATCCTTTTTGATAATCTCATGACCAAAATCCCTTAACGTGAGTTTTCGTTCCACTGAGCGTCAGA
CCCCGTAGAAAAGATCAAAGGATCTTCTTGAGATCCTTTTTTTCTGCGCGTAATCTGCTGCTTGCAAACA
AAAAAACCACCGCTACCAGCGGTGGTTTGTTTGCCGGATCAAGAGCTACCAACTCTTTTTCCGAAGGTAA
CTGGCTTCAGCAGAGCGCAGATACCAAATACTGTTCTTCTAGTGTAGCCGTAGTTAGGCCACCACTTCAA
GAACTCTGTAGCACCGCCTACATACCTCGCTCTGCTAATCCTGTTACCAGTGGCTGCTGCCAGTGGCGAT
AAGTCGTGTCTTACCGGGTTGGACTCAAGACGATAGTTACCGGATAAGGCGCAGCGGTCGGGCTGAACGG
GGGGTTCGTGCACACAGCCCAGCTTGGAGCGAACGACCTACACCGAACTGAGATACCTACAGCGTGAGCT
ATGAGAAAGCGCCACGCTTCCCGAAGGGAGAAAGGCGGACAGGTATCCGGTAAGCGGCAGGGTCGGAACA
GGAGAGCGCACGAGGGAGCTTCCAGGGGGAAACGCCTGGTATCTTTATAGTCCTGTCGGGTTTCGCCACC
TCTGACTTGAGCGTCGATTTTTGTGATGCTCGTCAGGGGGGCGGAGCCTATGGAAAAACGCCAGCAACGC
GGCCTTTTTACGGTTCCTGGCCTTTTGCTGGCCTTTTGCTCACATGTTCTTTCCTGCGTTATCCCCTGAT
TCTGTGGATAACCGTATTACCGCCTTTGAGTGAGCTGATACCGCTCGCCGCAGCCGAACGACCGAGCGCA
GCGAGTCAGTGAGCGAGGAAGCGGAAGAGCGCCCAATACGCAAACCGCCTCTCCCCGCGCGTTGGCCGAT
TCATTAATGCAGCTGGCACGACAGGTTTCCCGACTGGAAAGCGGGCAGTGAGCGCAACGCAATTAATGTG
AGTTAGCTCACTCATTAGGCACCCCAGGCTTTACACTTTATGCTTCCGGCTCGTATGTTGTGTGGAATTG
TGAGCGGATAACAATTTCACACAGGAAACAGCTATGACCATGATTACGCCAAGCGCGCAATTAACCCTCA
CTAAAGGGAACAAAAGCTGGAGCTGCAAGC
Features (pLannotate 1.2.2; 31 found; start..end, strand, type, name):
      5..231     +  promoter       RSV promoter: Rous sarcoma virus enhancer/promoter
    232..412     +  LTR            5' LTR (truncated): truncated 5' long terminal repeat (LTR) from HIV-1
    459..584     +  misc_feature   HIV-1 Ψ: packaging signal of human immunodeficiency virus type 1
    568..931     +  CDS            HIV-1 gag (fragment): gag protein from human immunodeficiency virus 1; gag
   1077..1310    +  misc_feature   RRE: The Rev response element (RRE) of HIV-1 allows for Rev-dependent mRNA export from the nucleus to the cytoplasm.
   1687..1713    +  CDS            Rev (fragment): human immunodeficiency virus 1 (HIV-1) Rev protein; rev; enhances nuclear export of unspliced and incompletely spliced viral mRNAs
   1720..1743    +  promoter       SV40 promoter (fragment): SV40 early promoter
   1744..1815    +  promoter       SV40 promoter (fragment): SV40 enhancer and early promoter
   1839..1974    +  rep_origin     SV40 ori: SV40 origin of replication
   2020..2616    +  CDS            PuroR (fragment): puromycin N-acetyltransferase; pac from Streptomyces; confers resistance to puromycin
   2665..2782    +  misc_feature   cPPT/CTS: central polypurine tract and central termination sequence of HIV-1
   2847..2913    +  CDS            small t antigen (fragment): SV40 (simian virus 40) small t antigen
   2920..4098    +  promoter       EF-1α promoter: strong constitutive promoter for human elongation factor EF-1α
   4115..4729    +  CDS            ZNF596 (fragment): ZN596_HUMAN - Experimental evidence at protein level: Swiss-Prot protein existence level 1. May be involved in transcriptional regulation. From Homo sapiens (Human).
   5642..5695    +  promoter       U6 promoter (fragment): RNA polymerase III promoter for human U6 snRNA
   5737..6325    +  misc_feature   WPRE: woodchuck hepatitis virus posttranscriptional regulatory element
   6376..6395    +  misc_feature   cPPT/CTS (fragment): central polypurine tract and central termination sequence of HIV-1
   6397..6630    +  LTR            3' LTR (ΔU3): self-inactivating 3' long terminal repeat (LTR) from HIV-1
   6708..6829    +  polyA_signal   SV40 poly(A) signal: SV40 polyadenylation signal
   6869..7004    +  rep_origin     SV40 ori: SV40 origin of replication
   7025..7043    -  promoter       T7 promoter: promoter for bacteriophage T7 RNA polymerase
   7051..7206    +  CDS            lacZα (fragment): LacZα fragment of β-galactosidase; lacZ fragment
   7211..7639    +  rep_origin     f1 ori (sequence partly withheld): f1 bacteriophage origin of replication; arrow indicates direction of (+) strand synthesis
   7692..7796    +  promoter       AmpR promoter: bla
   7797..8657    +  CDS            AmpR: β-lactamase; bla; confers resistance to ampicillin, carbenicillin, and related antibiotics
   8828..9416    +  rep_origin     ori: high-copy-number ColE1/pMB1/pBR322/pUC origin of replication
   9599..9691    +  CDS            lacI (fragment): lac repressor; lacI; The lac repressor binds to the lac operator to inhibit transcription in E. coli. This inhibition can be relieved by adding lactose or isopropyl-β-D-thiogalactopyranoside (IPTG).
   9704..9725    +  protein_bind   CAP binding site: CAP binding activates transcription in the presence of cAMP. E. coli catabolite activator protein
   9740..9770    +  promoter       lac promoter: promoter for the E. coli lac operon
   9778..9794    +  protein_bind   lac operator: The lac repressor binds to the lac operator to inhibit transcription in E. coli. This inhibition can be relieved by adding lactose or isopropyl-β-D-thiogalactopyranoside (IPTG). lac repressor encoded by lacI
   9839..9857    +  promoter       T3 promoter: promoter for bacteriophage T3 RNA polymerase
