[The description below was written by a language model from this plasmid's Addgene catalogue record and pLannotate feature annotations shown in this document.]
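Description:
TFORF0227 is a lentiviral mammalian expression plasmid built on the pLX_TRC317 backbone, carrying the human zinc-finger gene ZNF596 as one member of a barcoded transcription factor ORF collection. In bacteria it is maintained through a high-copy ColE1/pUC-type origin and selected with ampicillin via the β-lactamase gene. An f1 origin and remnants of a lacZα/lac promoter cloning region flanked by T7 and T3 promoters are also present in the plasmid backbone. The depositor notes a risk of recombination, which is common in plasmids that carry repeated LTR sequences.

The transfer cassette has a third-generation, self-inactivating layout. An RSV promoter drives a truncated HIV-1 5' LTR, followed by the Ψ packaging signal with a gag fragment, the Rev response element for Rev-dependent nuclear export of the genomic RNA, and a cPPT/CTS. The cassette ends in a ΔU3 3' LTR followed by an SV40 polyadenylation signal. Inside the provirus, an SV40 early promoter/origin segment precedes a puromycin N-acetyltransferase gene, allowing selection of transduced cells. The EF-1α promoter drives the synthesized ZNF596 ORF, and a WPRE downstream enhances transcript expression. The automated annotation matches only the first part of the ORF to ZNF596 and leaves the remainder of the roughly 1.6 kb insert unlabelled. The unique 24-bp barcode described in the catalogue entry is not annotated either, so its exact position is not stated, and a short U6 promoter fragment is detected just upstream of the WPRE.

The construct is intended for ZNF596 overexpression, particularly in pooled screens where the barcode identifies which transcription factor each cell received, as in directed-differentiation studies.
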