Addgene plasmid #142366: TFORF0227
Purpose: Lentiviral vector for overexpressing transcription factor ORFs with unique 24-bp barcodes. Barcodes facilitate identification of transcription factors in pooled screens.
Depositing lab: Feng Zhang. Depositing organization: Broad Institute. Publication: A transcription factor atlas of directed differentiation. Joung J, Ma S, Tay T, Geiger-Schuller KR, Kirchgatterer PC, Verdine VK, Guo B, Arias-Garcia MA, Allen WE, Singh A, Kuksenko O, Abudayyeh OO, Gootenberg JS, Fu Z, Macrae RK, Buenrostro JD, Regev A, Zhang F. Cell. 2023 Jan 5;186(1):209-229.e26. doi: 10.1016/j.cell.2022.11.026. PubMed 36608654.
Backbone
  Vector backbone: pLX_TRC317
  Backbone manufacturer: Broad Institute Genetic Perturbation Platform
  Backbone size w/o insert (bp): 8264
  Vector type: Mammalian Expression, Lentiviral
  Selectable markers: Puromycin
Growth in bacteria
  Bacterial resistance: Ampicillin, 100 μg/mL
  Growth temperature: 37°C
  Growth strain: NEB Stable
  Copy number: High Copy
Gene/Insert
  Gene/Insert name: ZNF596
  Species: H. sapiens (human)
  Insert size (bp): 1616
  Entrez Gene: ZNF596 (a.k.a. FLJ36123)
  Promoter: EF1a
  Cloning method: Unknown
  Sequencing primers: 5′ GGGTGGAGACTGAAGTTAGGCCAG; 3′ CACATAGCGTAAAAGGAGCAACATAG
Terms and licenses: Academic/Nonprofit Terms; Industry Terms: Not Available to Industry
Depositor comments: NM_001287256,NM_001287255,NM_173539,NM_001042416,NM_001042415,NM_001287254,XM_017013166,ENST00000320552,ENST00000308811,ENST00000398612 . The transcription factor ORF portion of this plasmid was synthesized by Genewiz. Please test multiple small colonies in case of plasmid recombination. To make this collection available in a timely manner, a portion of this collection was not fully sequenced by Addgene. If an Addgene verified full plasmid sequence is not available, please contact us prior to placing an order to request the full sequence.
How to cite: TFORF0227 was a gift from Feng Zhang (Addgene plasmid # 142366 ; http://n2t.net/addgene:142366 ; RRID:Addgene_142366)
