>Addgene plasmid #142366 | TFORF0227 | depositor partial sequence | sequence record 279236 | Insert
ACCGCCACCATGCCATCACCGGATTCCATGACCTTCGAGGATATCATTGTAGACTTCACTCAAGAAGAGT
GGGCCCTGCTGGACACATCCCAGAGAAAGCTGTTTCAAGATGTGATGTTGGAGAACATCAGTCATCTGGT
CTCTATTGGCAAACAGCTCTGCAAATCAGTTGTGCTTTCCCAATTGGAGCAAGTAGAGAAACTTTCAACA
CAAAGAATAAGCTTACTGCAAGGTAGAGAAGTTGGCATTAAACATCAAGAGATACCATTCATTCAACATA
TCTATCAGAAGGGCACGTCCACCATCAGCACAATGAGATCTCATACTCAAGAGGATCCTTTTCTATGCAA
TGACTTAGGAGAAGATTTCACTCAACATATAGCATTGACTCAAAATGTGATTACCTACATGAGAACGAAA
CACTTTGTAAGCAAAAAGTTTGGGAAAATCTTCAGTGACTGGTTATCCTTTAATCAACACAAGGAAATTC
ACACCAAATGTAAATCATATGGAAGTCATCTATTTGATTATGCCTTTATCCAAAACTCTGCCCTTAGACC
ACACAGTGTGACTCACACTAGAGAGATAACATTGGAATGTCGTGTGTGTGGGAAAACCTTTAGCAAAAAT
TCTAATCTTAGGCGACATGAGATGATTCACACTGGAGAGAAACCACACGGATGTCATCTATGTGGGAAAG
CCTTTACTCATTGCTCTGATCTTCGAAAACATGAGAGAACTCACACTGGAGAGAAGCCATATGGATGTCA
TCTATGTGGGAAAGCCTTCAGTAAAAGTTCTAACCTTAGACGACATGAGATGATTCACACTAGAGAAAAA
GCACAGATATGCCATCTATGTGGGAAAGCCTTCACTCATTGCTCTGACCTTAGAAAACATGAGAGAACTC
ACTTAGGAGATAAACCATATGGATGTCTCCTATGTGGGAAGGCTTTCAGTAAATGTTCTTACCTTAGACA
ACATGAAAGAACTCACAATGGAGAGAAACCATATGAATGTCATCTATGTGGAAAAGCCTTCTCTCATTGT
TCTCACCTTAGACAACATGAGCGAAGTCACAATGGAGAGAAACCACATGGATGTCATCTATGTGGGAAAG
CATTCACTGAATCTTCTGTGCTTAAACGACATGAGAGAATTCACACTGGAGAGAAACCATATGAGTGCCA
TGTATGTGGGAAAGCCTTCACTGAATCTTCTGACCTCAGACGACATGAGAGAACTCACACTGGAGAAAAA
CCATATGAATGCCATCTATGCGGAAAAGCCTTCAATCACTCTTCTGTCCTTAGACGACATGAGAGAACTC
ACACTGGAGAGAAACCATATGAATGCAATATATGTGGTAAAGCCTTCAATAGAAGTTACAACTTTAGACT
TCATAGAAGAGTTCACACTGGAGAGAAACCATATGTATGTCCTCTATGTGGGAAAGCCTTTAGTAAATTT
TTTAACCTTAGACAACATGAGAGAACTCACACTAAAAAAGCAATGAATATGTAGTAATGAACTAGTCCGT
AACTTGAAAGTATTTCGATTTCTTGGCTTTATATATCTTGTGGAAAGGACGACCGGGATCTTATAAGAGC
TGAGCT
