>Addgene plasmid #142366 | TFORF0227 | depositor partial sequence | sequence record 279237 | Barcode
CCGGGATCTTATAAGAGCTGAGCT
